Addgene plasmid #202220: pBCC093
Purpose: Level 2 empty backbone for strain-specific barcode DNA tag through Tn7 bacterial insertion, Tetracyline selectable marker and tagRFP fluorescent marker
Depositing lab: Paul Schulze-Lefert. Depositing organization: Max Planck Institute for Plant Breeding Research. Publication: Chromosomal barcodes for simultaneous tracking of near-isogenic bacterial strains in plant microbiota. Ordon J, Thouin J, Nakano RT, Ma KW, Zhang P, Huettel B, Garrido-Oter R, Schulze-Lefert P. Nat Microbiol. 2024 Apr;9(4):1117-1129. doi: 10.1038/s41564-024-01619-8. Epub 2024 Mar 19. PubMed 38503974.
Backbone
  Vector backbone: pBCC34
  Vector type: Bacterial Expression
  Selectable markers: Tetracyline
Growth in bacteria
  Bacterial resistance: Chloramphenicol and Kanamycin, 25 & 50 μg/mL
  Growth temperature: 37°C
  Growth strain: DB3.1λpir
  Copy number: Low Copy
Gene/Insert
  Gene/Insert name: pBCC25, pBCC30, pBCC58, pBCC27, pBCC26, pBCC28, pICH41822 (G5)
  Species: Synthetic
  Cloning method: Restriction Enzyme; 5′ cloning site unknown (unknown if destroyed)
Terms and licenses: Academic/Nonprofit Terms; Industry Terms: Not Available to Industry
Depositor comments: Please visit https://doi.org/10.1101/2023.04.20.537712 for bioRxiv preprint.
How to cite: pBCC093 was a gift from Paul Schulze-Lefert (Addgene plasmid # 202220 ; http://n2t.net/addgene:202220 ; RRID:Addgene_202220)
