[The description below was written by a language model from this plasmid's Addgene catalogue record and pLannotate feature annotations shown in this document.]
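Description:
pBCC093 is a low-copy bacterial mini-Tn7 delivery plasmid built on the pBCC34 backbone. It serves as a Level 2 "empty" acceptor for installing strain-specific DNA barcodes into bacterial chromosomes. The listed insert is an assembly of several lower-level modules (pBCC25, 26, 27, 28, 30, 58 and pICH41822), consistent with a hierarchical modular cloning scheme, although the record does not state the cloning sites or enzymes.

The backbone outside the transposon ends carries an R6K γ origin, which replicates only where the π protein is supplied. This explains the λpir propagation host and makes the plasmid a suicide vector in most recipient bacteria. The backbone also carries an incP oriT for conjugative transfer, a kanamycin resistance gene (aphA1), and sacB with its native promoter for sucrose counter-selection against cells that retain the backbone.

Between the Tn7R and Tn7L ends lies the cargo that would be transposed. It begins with a tetracycline efflux gene driven by the tet promoter and flanked by FRT sites, so the marker can be excised with FLP recombinase after integration. Next comes a TagRFP-type red fluorescent protein (annotated as rsTagRFP) under a tac promoter with a lac operator, followed by a lambda t0 terminator. The last element is a chloramphenicol resistance–ccdB cassette, which presumably acts as the placeholder to be replaced by the barcode. Because ccdB is toxic to ordinary E. coli, the empty vector must be maintained in a ccdB-tolerant strain under chloramphenicol plus kanamycin. Terminators insulate the modules from one another.

No Tn7 transposase genes are annotated, so transposition functions are presumably supplied separately. According to the record, the resulting barcoded, fluorescently marked insertions are used to track near-isogenic strains simultaneously within plant microbiota.
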