Features (pLannotate 1.2.2; 26 found; start..end, strand, type, name):
     85..284     -  mobile_element Tn7R (fragment): mini-Tn7 element (right end of the Tn7 transposon) Tn7
    308..402     +  terminator     lambda t0 terminator: transcription terminator from phage lambda
    412..441     +  CDS            CmR (fragment): chloramphenicol acetyltransferase confers resistance to chloramphenicol
    504..590     +  terminator     rrnB T1 terminator: Escherichia coli rrnB; transcription terminator T1 from the E. coli rrnB gene
    623..670     -  protein_bind   FRT: FLP-mediated recombination occurs in the 8-bp core sequence TCTAGAAA (Turan and Bode, 2011). FLP recombinase from the Saccharomyces cerevisiae 2μ plasmid
    689..717     +  promoter       tet promoter: E. coli promoter for tetracycline efflux protein gene
    765..1955    +  CDS            TcR: tetracycline efflux protein; tet; confers resistance to tetracycline
   2035..2068    -  protein_bind   FRT (minimal): supports FLP-mediated excision but not integration (Turan and Bode, 2011) FLP recombinase from the Saccharomyces cerevisiae 2μ plasmid
   2110..2138    +  promoter       tac promoter: strong E. coli promoter; hybrid between the trp and lac UV5 promoters
   2146..2162    +  protein_bind   lac operator: The lac repressor binds to the lac operator to inhibit transcription in E. coli. This inhibition can be relieved by adding lactose or isopropyl-β-D-thiogalactopyranoside (IPTG). lac repressor encoded by lacI
   2185..2895    +  CDS            rsTagRFP: rsTagRFP is a photoswitchable red fluorescent protein published in 2012, derived from Entacmaea quadricolor. It has high acid sensitivity.
   2915..3009    +  terminator     lambda t0 terminator: transcription terminator from phage lambda
   3158..3188    +  promoter       lac UV5 promoter: E. coli lac promoter with an "up" mutation
   3212..3241    +  promoter       cat promoter (fragment): promoter of the E. coli cat gene encoding chloramphenicol acetyltransferase
   3242..3901    +  CDS            CmR: chloramphenicol acetyltransferase; cat; confers resistance to chloramphenicol
   4080..4238    +  CDS            ccdA (fragment): CCDA_ECO57 - Also known as H, letA. Experimental evidence at protein level: Swiss-Prot protein existence level 1. Antitoxin component of a type II toxin-antitoxin (TA) system which inhibits the post-segregational killing (PSK) of plasmid-free cells, also referred to as a plasmid addiction system. Binds to and blocks the activity of CcdB; will also remove bound CcdB protein from the CcdB-GyrA complex by forming a CcdA-CcdB complex, a process termed rejuvenation. Functions as a transcriptional corepressor for the ccdAB operon, repression also requires CcdB (By similarity). From Escherichia coli
   4243..4545    +  CDS            ccdB: CCDB_ECOLI - Also known as G, letB, letD. Experimental evidence at protein level: Swiss-Prot protein existence level 1. Toxic component of a type II toxin-antitoxin (TA) system, functioning in plasmid maintainence. Responsible for the post- segregational killing (PSK) of plasmid-free cells, also referred to as a plasmid addiction system. Half-life of over 2 hours. Cell killing by CcdB is accompanied by filamentation, defects in chromosome and plasmid segregation, defects in cell division, formation of anucleate cells, decreased DNA synthesis and plasmid loss. Interferes with the activity of DN
   4702..4867    -  mobile_element Tn7L: mini-Tn7 element (left end of the Tn7 transposon) Tn7
   4910..5355    +  promoter       sacB promoter: sacR; sacB promoter and control region
   5356..6777    +  CDS            SacB: secreted levansucrase that renders bacterial growth sensitive to sucrose; Bacillus subtilis sacB; negative selection marker
   6825..6849    +  CDS            lacZα (fragment): LacZα fragment of β-galactosidase; lacZ fragment
   6860..6954    +  terminator     lambda t0 terminator: transcription terminator from phage lambda
   7086..7898    +  CDS            aphA1: KKA1_ECOLX - Also known as nptI. Protein inferred from homology: Swiss-Prot protein existence level 3. Resistance to kanamycin and structurally-related aminoglycosides, including amikacin. From Escherichia coli.
   8068..8176    +  oriT           oriT: incP origin of transfer
   8187..8575    +  rep_origin     R6K γ ori: γ replication origin from E. coli plasmid R6K; requires the R6K initiator protein pi for replication
   8606..8692    -  terminator     rrnB T1 terminator: Escherichia coli rrnB; transcription terminator T1 from the E. coli rrnB gene
>Addgene plasmid #202220 | pBCC093 | addgene full sequence | sequence record 403457 | Addgene NGS Result
TTAATTAAAGCGGATAACAATTTCACACAGGAGGCCGCCTAGGCCGCGGCCGCGCGAATTTGCCGAATTC
GGATCCGGAGGGAGTGTGGGCGGACAATAAAGTCTTAAACTGAACAAAATAGATCTAAACTATGACAATA
AAGTCTTAAACTAGACAGAATAGTTGTAAACTGAAATCAGTCCAGTTATGCTGTGAAAAAGCATACTGGA
CTTTTGTTATGGCTAAAGCAAACTCTTCATTTTCTGAAGTGCAAATTGCCCGTCGTATTAAAGAGGGGCG
TGGCGCTGCAAGAATTCAAGCTTGGAGGACTCCTGTTGATAGATCCAGTAATGACCTCAGAACTCCATCT
GGATTTGTTCAGAACGCTCGGTTGCCGCCGGGCGTTTTTTATTGGTGAGAATCCAAGCTAGACTGCGATG
AGTGGCAGGGCGGGGCGTAATTTCTTAAGGCAGTTATTGGTGCCCTTAAACGCCTGGGGTAATGACTCTC
TAGCTTGAGGCATCAAATAAAACGAAAGGCTCAGTCGAAAGACTGGGCCTTTCGTTTTATCTGTTGTTTG
TCGGTGAACGCTCTCCTGAGTAGGACAAATCCGCCCGCCGCTGCAAGAATTCAAGCTTGGAGGAAGTTCC
TATACTTTCTAGAGAATAGGAACTTCGGAATAGGAACTTCAATGAAGAATTCTCATGTTTGACAGCTTAT
CATCGATAAGCTTTAATGCGGTAGTTTATCACAGTTAAATTGCTAACGCAGTCAGGCACCGTGTATGAAA
TCTAACAATGCGCTCATCGTCATCCTCGGCACCGTCACCCTGGATGCTGTAGGCATAGGCTTGGTTATGC
CGGTACTGCCGGGCCTCTTGCGGGATATCGTCCATTCCGACAGCATCGCCAGTCACTATGGCGTGCTGCT
AGCGCTATATGCGTTGATGCAATTTCTATGCGCACCCGTTCTCGGAGCACTGTCCGACCGCTTTGGCCGC
CGCCCAGTCCTGCTCGCTTCGCTACTTGGAGCCACTATCGACTACGCGATCATGGCGACCACACCCGTCC
TGTGGATCCTCTACGCCGGACGCATCGTGGCCGGCATCACCGGCGCCACAGGTGCGGTTGCTGGCGCCTA
TATCGCCGACATCACCGATGGGGAAGATCGGGCTCGCCACTTCGGGCTCATGAGCGCTTGTTTCGGCGTG
GGTATGGTGGCAGGCCCCGTGGCCGGGGGACTGTTGGGCGCCATCTCCTTGCATGCACCATTCCTTGCGG
CGGCGGTGCTCAACGGCCTCAACCTACTACTGGGCTGCTTCCTAATGCAGGAGTCGCATAAGGGAGAGCG
TCGACCGATGCCCTTGAGAGCCTTCAACCCAGTCAGCTCCTTCCGGTGGGCGCGGGGCATGACTATCGTC
GCCGCACTTATGACTGTTTTCTTTATCATGCAACTCGTAGGACAGGTGCCGGCAGCGCTCTGGGTCATTT
TCGGCGAGGACCGCTTTCGCTGGAGCGCGACGATGATCGGCCTGTCGCTTGCGGTATTCGGAATCTTGCA
CGCCCTCGCTCAAGCCTTCGTCACTGGTCCCGCCACCAAACGTTTCGGCGAGAAGCAGGCCATTATCGCC
GGCATGGCGGCCGACGCGCTGGGCTACGTCTTGCTGGCGTTCGCGACGCGAGGCTGGATGGCCTTCCCCA
TTATGATTCTTCTCGCTTCCGGCGGCATCGGGATGCCCGCGTTGCAGGCCATGCTGTCCAGGCAGGTAGA
TGACGACCATCAGGGACAGCTTCAAGGATCGCTCGCGGCTCTTACCAGCCTAACTTCGATCATTGGACCG
CTGATCGTCACGGCGATTTATGCCGCCTCGGCGAGCACATGGAACGGGTTGGCATGGATTGTAGGCGCCG
CCCTATACCTTGTCTGCCTCCCCGCGTTGCGTCGCGGTGCATGGAGCCGGGCCACCTCGACCTGAATGGA
AGCCGGCGGCACCTCGCTAACGGATTCACCACTCCAAGAATTGGAGCCAATCAATTCTTGCGGAGAACTG
GCTTGAAGTTCCTATACTTTCTAGAGAATAGGAACTTCGGAATAGGTACTTCCGCTACTAGAATTCGAGC
GGGGAATTTTTGACAATTAATCATCGGCTCGTATAATGTGTGGAATTGTGAGCGGATAACAATTTTCACA
CAGGAAACAGCTAAATGGTGAGTAAAGGTGAAGAGTTGATTAAAGAGAACATGCATATGAAGTTATACAT
GGAGGGAACTGTCAATAATCACCACTTTAAGTGTACATCAGAGGGTGAGGGAAAGCCATACGAGGGAACC
CAAACTATGAGAATCAAAGTAGTGGAGGGAGGTCCTCTTCCATTTGCTTTTGATATACTAGCAACAAGTT
TCATGTATGGTTCCAGGACCTTCATTAACCATACTCAGGGAATCCCTGACTTCTTTAAACAGTCTTTTCC
TGAAGGTTTTACATGGGAGAGGGTTACCACTTACGAGGACGGTGGAGTCTTGACAGCAACCCAGGACACT
TCATTACAAGATGGATGCCTAATATACAATGTGAAAATTAGGGGTGTGAATTTCCCTAGTAACGGACCAG
TTATGCAGAAGAAAACACTAGGTTGGGAAGCTAATACTGAAATGTTGTACCCTGCCGACGGAGGTTTAGA
AGGTAGATCCGACATGGCCCTTAAGCTAGTCGGAGGTGGACACTTGATCTGTAACTTTAAAACCACATAT
AGGTCTAAGAAGCCAGCAAAGAATCTAAAAATGCCTGGTGTTTACTATGTGGACCATAGACTAGAAAGGA
TAAAAGAAGCAGACAAAGAAACTTACGTGGAGCAACATGAGGTCGCCGTCGCTAGGTATTGCGACTTACC
TTCCAAGCTAGGTCACAAATTGAACGCTTAATTAGCTGAGCTTGGACTCCTGTTGATAGATCCAGTAATG
ACCTCAGAACTCCATCTGGATTTGTTCAGAACGCTCGGTTGCCGCCGGGCGTTTTTTATTGGTGAGAATC
TCCCGCTTTACGAATTCCCATGGGGAGCATGCGGAGTTACGTCATCCCCACCTTCCGCTGCGTTCTTCAT
CGATGCCCGCTTAGTGATATGCTTAAAACTCCAAGCACAGCCTTCTCCCCGGGGCGGCCGCATTAGGCAC
CCCAGGCTTTACACTTTATGCTTCCGGCTCGTATAATGTGTGGATTTTGAGTTAGGATCCGTCGAGATTT
TCAGGAGCTAAGGAAGCTAAAATGGAGAAAAAAATCACTGGATATACCACCGTTGATATATCCCAATGGC
ATCGTAAAGAACATTTTGAGGCATTTCAGTCAGTTGCTCAATGTACCTATAACCAGACCGTTCAGCTGGA
TATTACGGCCTTTTTAAAGACCGTAAAGAAAAATAAGCACAAGTTTTATCCGGCCTTTATTCACATTCTT
GCCCGCCTGATGAATGCTCATCCGGAATTCCGTATGGCAATGAAAGACGGTGAGCTGGTGATATGGGATA
GTGTTCACCCTTGTTACACCGTTTTCCATGAGCAAACTGAAACGTTTTCATCGCTCTGGAGTGAATACCA
CGACGATTTCCGGCAGTTTCTACACATATATTCGCAAGATGTGGCGTGTTACGGTGAAAACCTGGCCTAT
TTCCCTAAAGGGTTTATTGAGAATATGTTTTTCGTCTCAGCCAATCCCTGGGTGAGTTTCACCAGTTTTG
ATTTAAACGTGGCCAATATGGACAACTTCTTCGCCCCCGTTTTCACCATGGGCAAATATTATACGCAAGG
CGACAAGGTGCTGATGCCGCTGGCGATTCAGGTTCATCATGCCGTTTGTGATGGCTTCCATGTCGGCAGA
ATGCTTAATGAATTACAACAGTACTGCGATGAGTGGCAGGGCGGGGCGTAAACGCGTGGATCCGGCTTAC
TAAAAGCCAGATAACAGTATGCGTATTTGCGCGCTGATTTTTGCGGTATAAGAATATATACTGATATGTA
TACCCGAAGTATGTCAAAAAGAGGTATGCTATGAAGCAGCGTATTACAGTGACAGTTGACAGCGACAGCT
ATCAGTTGCTCAAGGCATATATGATGTCAATATCTCCGGTCTGGTAAGCACAACCATGCAGAATGAAGCC
CGTCGTCTGCGTGCCGAACGCTGGAAAGCGGAAAATCAGGAAGGGATGGCTGAGGTCGCCCGGTTTATTG
AAATGAACGGCTCTTTTGCTGACGAGAACAGGGGCTGGTGAAATGCAGTTTAAGGTTTACACCTATAAAA
GAGAGAGCCGTTATCGTCTGTTTGTGGATGTACAGAGTGATATTATTGACACGCCCGGACGACGGATGGT
GATCCCCCTGGCCAGTGCACGTCTGCTGTCAGATAAAGTCTCCCGTGAACTTTACCCGGTGGTGCATATC
GGGGATGAAAGCTGGCGCATGATGACCACCGATATGGCCAGTGTGCCGGTATCCGTTATCGGGGAAGAAG
TGGCTGATCTCAGCCACCGCGAAAATGACATCAAAAACGCCATTAACCTGATGTTCTGGGGAATATAAAT
GTCAGGCTCCCTTATACACAGCCCCCGGGGATGCTGGTTGTCATTGCCCCTCCTTCCTCTAAGTGATAAG
GTTACTTCCTCTAAATGACCAAGCAGGGTATCTAATCCTGTTAACGCTCGCTCAGAGAATTCGCATGCGG
AGTCGAGGGAGAACCAGATAAGTGAAATCTAGTTCCAAACTATTTTGTCATTTTTAATTTTCGTATTAGC
TTACGACGCTACACCCAGTTCCCATCTATTTTGTCACTCTTCCCTAAATAATCCTTAAAAACTCCATTTC
CACCCCTCCCAGTTCCCAACTATTTTGTCCGCCCACACGCTGAGCGAATTCCACGCTTGTGGAATTCCTC
GAGGGAGTTCACATATACCTGCCGTTCACTATTATTTAGTGAAATGAGATATTATGATATTTTCTGAATT
GTGATTAAAAAGGCAACTTTATGCCCATGCAACAGAAACTATAAAAAATACAGAGAATGAAAAGAAACAG
ATAGATTTTTTAGTTCTTTAGGCCCGTAGTCTGCAAATCCTTTTATGATTTTCTATCAAACAAAAGAGGA
AAATAGACCAGTTGCAATCCAAACGAGAGTCTAATAGAATGAGGTCGAAAAGTAAATCGCGCGGGTTTGT
TACTGATAAAGCAGGCAAGACCTAAAATGTGTAAAGGGCAAAGTGTATACTTTGGCGTCACCCCTTACAT
ATTTTAGGTCTTTTTTTATTGTGCGTAACTAACTTGCCATCTTCAAACAGGAGGGCTGGAAGAAGCAGAC
CGCTAACACAGTACATAAAAAAGGAGACATGAACGATGAACATCAAAAAGTTTGCAAAACAAGCAACAGT
ATTAACCTTTACTACCGCACTGCTGGCAGGAGGCGCAACTCAAGCGTTTGCGAAAGAAACGAACCAAAAG
CCATATAAGGAAACATACGGCATTTCCCATATTACACGCCATGATATGCTGCAAATCCCTGAACAGCAAA
AAAATGAAAAATATCAAGTTCCTGAATTCGATTCGTCCACAATTAAAAATATCTCTTCTGCAAAAGGCCT
GGACGTTTGGGACAGCTGGCCATTACAAAACGCTGACGGCACTGTCGCAAACTATCACGGCTACCACATC
GTCTTTGCATTAGCCGGAGATCCTAAAAATGCGGATGACACATCGATTTACATGTTCTATCAAAAAGTCG
GCGAAACTTCTATTGACAGCTGGAAAAACGCTGGCCGCGTCTTTAAAGACAGCGACAAATTCGATGCAAA
TGATTCTATCCTAAAAGACCAAACACAAGAATGGTCAGGTTCAGCCACATTTACATCTGACGGAAAAATC
CGTTTATTCTACACTGATTTCTCCGGTAAACATTACGGCAAACAAACACTGACAACTGCACAAGTTAACG
TATCAGCATCAGACAGCTCTTTGAACATCAACGGTGTAGAGGATTATAAATCAATCTTTGACGGTGACGG
AAAAACGTATCAAAATGTACAGCAGTTCATCGATGAAGGCAACTACAGCTCAGGCGACAACCATACGCTG
AGAGATCCTCACTACGTAGAAGATAAAGGCCACAAATACTTAGTATTTGAAGCAAACACTGGAACTGAAG
ATGGCTACCAAGGCGAAGAATCTTTATTTAACAAAGCATACTATGGCAAAAGCACATCATTCTTCCGTCA
AGAAAGTCAAAAACTTCTGCAAAGCGATAAAAAACGCACGGCTGAGTTAGCAAACGGCGCTCTCGGTATG
ATTGAGCTAAACGATGATTACACACTGAAAAAAGTGATGAAACCGCTGATTGCATCTAACACAGTAACAG
ATGAAATTGAACGCGCGAACGTCTTTAAAATGAACGGCAAATGGTACCTGTTCACTGACTCCCGCGGATC
AAAAATGACGATTGACGGCATTACGTCTAACGATATTTACATGCTTGGTTATGTTTCTAATTCTTTAACT
GGCCCATACAAGCCGCTGAACAAAACTGGCCTTGTGTTAAAAATGGATCTTGATCCTAACGATGTAACCT
TTACTTACTCACACTTCGCTGTACCTCAAGCGAAAGGAAACAATGTCGTGATTACAAGCTATATGACAAA
CAGAGGATTCTACGCAGACAAACAATCAACGTTTGCGCCAAGCTTCCTGCTGAACATCAAAGGCAAGAAA
ACATCTGTTGTCAAAGACAGCATCCTTGAACAAGGACAATTAACAGTTAACAAATAAATTCGCTGAGCGA
GGATGCACATGTGACCGAGGGAAGCTTGCGGCCGCGTCGTGACTGGGAAAACCCTGGCGACTAGTCTTGG
ACTCCTGTTGATAGATCCAGTAATGACCTCAGAACTCCATCTGGATTTGTTCAGAACGCTCGGTTGCCGC
CGGGCGTTTTTTATTGGTGAGAATCCAGGGGTCCCCAATAATTACGATTTAAATTTGTGTCTCAAAATCT
CTGATGTTACATTGCACAAGATAAAAATATATCATCATGAACAATAAAACTGTCTGCTTACATAAACAGT
AATACAAGGGGTGTTATGAGCCATATTCAGCGTGAAACGAGCTGTAGCCGTCCGCGTCTGAACAGCAACA
TGGATGCGGATCTGTATGGCTATAAATGGGCGCGTGATAACGTGGGTCAGAGCGGCGCGACCATTTATCG
TCTGTATGGCAAACCGGATGCGCCGGAACTGTTTCTGAAACATGGCAAAGGCAGCGTGGCGAACGATGTG
ACCGATGAAATGGTGCGTCTGAACTGGCTGACCGAATTTATGCCGCTGCCGACCATTAAACATTTTATTC
GCACCCCGGATGATGCGTGGCTGCTGACCACCGCGATTCCGGGCAAAACCGCGTTTCAGGTGCTGGAAGA
ATATCCGGATAGCGGCGAAAACATTGTGGATGCGCTGGCCGTGTTTCTGCGTCGTCTGCATAGCATTCCG
GTGTGCAACTGCCCGTTTAACAGCGATCGTGTGTTTCGTCTGGCCCAGGCGCAGAGCCGTATGAACAACG
GCCTGGTGGATGCGAGCGATTTTGATGATGAACGTAACGGCTGGCCGGTGGAACAGGTGTGGAAAGAAAT
GCATAAACTGCTGCCGTTTAGCCCGGATAGCGTGGTGACCCACGGCGATTTTAGCCTGGATAACCTGATT
TTCGATGAAGGCAAACTGATTGGCTGCATTGATGTGGGCCGTGTGGGCATTGCGGATCGTTATCAGGATC
TGGCCATTCTGTGGAACTGCCTGGGCGAATTTAGCCCGAGCCTGCAAAAACGTCTGTTTCAGAAATATGG
CATTGATAATCCGGATATGAACAAACTGCAATTTCATCTGATGCTGGATGAATTTTTCTAATAATTAATT
GGACCGCGGTCCGCGCGTTGTCCTTTTCCGCTGCATAACCCTGCTTCGGGGTCATTATAGCGATTTTTTC
GGTATATCCATCCTTTTTCGCACGATATACAGGATTTTGCCAAAGGGTTCGTGTAGACTTTCCTTGGTGT
ATCCAACGGCGTCAGCCGGGCAGGATAGGTGAAGTAGGCCCACCCGCGAGCGGGTGTTCCTTCTTCACTG
TCCCTTATTCGCACCTGGCGGTGCTCAACGGGAATCCTGCTCTGCGAGGCTGGCCGTAGGCCGGCCGATC
TGAAGATCAGCAGTTCAACCTGTTGATAGTACGTACTAAGCTCTCATGTTTCACGTACTAAGCTCTCATG
TTTAACGTACTAAGCTCTCATGTTTAACGAACTAAACCCTCATGGCTAACGTACTAAGCTCTCATGGCTA
ACGTACTAAGCTCTCATGTTTCACGTACTAAGCTCTCATGTTTGAACAATAAAATTAATATAAATCAGCA
ACTTAAATAGCCTCTAAGGTTTTAAGTTTTATAAGAAAAAAAAGAATATATAAGGCTTTTAAAGCCTTTA
AGGTTTAACGGTTGTGGACAACAAGCCAGGGATGTAACGCACTGAGAAGCCCTTAGAGCCTCTCAAAGCA
ATTTTGAGTGACACAGGAACACTTAACGGCTGACATGGGGCGCGCCCAGCTGTCTAGGGCGGCGGATTTG
TCCTACTCAGGAGAGCGTTCACCGACAAACAACAGATAAAACGAAAGGCCCAGTCTTTCGACTGAGCCTT
TCGTTTTATTTGATGCCT
